Addgene plasmid #12634: pGEX Smad3 C
Depositing lab: Rik Derynck. Depositing organization: University of California, San Francisco (UCSF). Publication: Smad3 and Smad4 cooperate with c-Jun/c-Fos to mediate TGF-beta-induced transcription. Zhang Y, Feng XH, Derynck R. Nature. 1998 Aug 27. 394(6696):909-13. 10.1038/29814 PubMed 9732876.
Backbone
  Vector backbone: pGEX-4T-2
  Backbone manufacturer: Amersham
  Backbone size w/o insert (bp): 5000
  Vector type: Bacterial Expression
Growth in bacteria
  Bacterial resistance: Ampicillin, 100 μg/mL
  Growth temperature: 37°C
  Growth strain: DH5alpha
  Copy number: High Copy
Gene/Insert
  Gene/Insert name: Smad3 C (alt names: MADR3; Smad3)
  Species: H. sapiens (human)
  Insert size (bp): 678
  Mutation: C segment of Smad3 (aa 199-425)
  Entrez Gene: SMAD3 (a.k.a. HSPC193, HsT17436, JV15-2, LDS1C, LDS3, MADH3, hMAD-3, hSMAD3, mad3)
  Tag / fusion protein: GST (N terminal on backbone)
  Cloning method: Restriction Enzyme; 5′ cloning site BamHI (not destroyed); 3′ cloning site SalI (not destroyed)
  Sequencing primers: 5′ pGEX 5'; 3′ pGEX 3'
Terms and licenses: Academic/Nonprofit Terms; Industry Terms: Not Available to Industry
Depositor comments: See author's map for details.
How to cite: pGEX Smad3 C was a gift from Rik Derynck (Addgene plasmid # 12634 ; http://n2t.net/addgene:12634 ; RRID:Addgene_12634)
