[The description below was written by a language model from this plasmid's Addgene catalogue record.]
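Description:
pGEX Smad3 C is a bacterial expression plasmid built on the pGEX-4T-2 backbone (about 5 kb without insert) for producing a glutathione S-transferase fusion of a C-terminal portion of human SMAD3 in E. coli. It is maintained as a high-copy plasmid under ampicillin selection. No feature table accompanies the record, so the promoter and origin are not explicitly listed. pGEX-4T vectors generally drive expression from the IPTG-inducible tac promoter, carry lacI for repression, and encode a thrombin cleavage site between GST and the cloned fragment.

The insert is a 678 bp fragment recorded as the "C segment" of Smad3, covering amino acids 199–425, cloned between BamHI and SalI sites that both remain intact, which allows the fragment to be excised or transferred. GST is supplied by the backbone and sits at the N terminus of the fusion. The residues covered run to the C-terminal end of the protein and so correspond broadly to the MH2 region, the part of Smads involved in protein–protein interactions and transcriptional activation, without the N-terminal DNA-binding MH1 domain.

A construct of this kind is typically used to purify the recombinant fragment on glutathione resin and to carry out GST pull-down or other in vitro binding assays that map which part of Smad3 contacts a partner protein. This fits the associated study, which examined cooperation of Smad3 and Smad4 with c-Jun/c-Fos in TGF-β-induced transcription. The record itself does not state a specific application, and it refers users to the depositor's map for further detail.
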