>Addgene plasmid #12634 | pGEX Smad3 C | addgene partial sequence | sequence record 19051 | 12634 with pGEX5'
TGGTTCCGCGTGGATCCATGGACGCAGGTTCTCCAAACCTATCCCCGAATCCGATGTCCCCAGCACATAA
TAACTTGGACCTGCAGCCAGTTACCTACTGCGAGCCGGCCTTCTGGTGCTCCATCTCCTACTACGAGCTG
AACCAGCGCGTCGGGGAGACATTCCACGCCTCGCAGCCATCCATGACTGTGGATGGCTTCACCGACCCCT
CCAATTCGGAGCGCTTCTGCCTAGGGCTGCTCTCCAATGTCAACAGGAATGCAGCAGTGGAGCTGACACG
GAGACACATCGGAAGAGGCGTGCGGCTCTACTACATCGGAGGGGAGGTCTTCGCAGAGTGCCTCAGTGAC
AGCGCTATTTTTGTCCAGTCTCCCAACTGTAACCAGCGCTATGGCTGGCACCCGGCCACCGTCTGCAAGA
TCCCACCAGGATGCAACCTGAAGATCTTCAACAACCAGGAGTTCGCTGCCCTCCTGGCCCAGTCGGTCAA
CCAGGGCTTTGAGGCTGTCTACCAGTTGACCCGAATGTGCACCATCCGCATGAGCTTCGTCAAAGGCTGG
GGAGCGGAGTACAGGAGACAGACTGTGACCAGTACCCCCTGCTGGATTGAGCTGCACCTGAATGGGCCTT
TGCAGTGGCTTGACAAGGTCCTCACCCAGATGGGCTCCCCAAGCATCCGCTGTTCCAGTGTGTCTGTCGA
CTCGAGCGGCCGCATCGTGACTGACTGACGATCTGCCTCGCGCGTTTCGGTGATGA
